Addgene plasmid #168286: pNIC-AncCAR_A
Purpose: Expresses AncCAR_A in E. coli from a T7 promoter
Depositing lab: Nicholas Harmer. Depositing organization: University of Exeter. Publication: Highly thermostable carboxylic acid reductases generated by ancestral sequence reconstruction. Thomas A, Cutlan R, Finnigan W, van der Giezen M, Harmer N. Commun Biol. 2019 Nov 22;2:429. doi: 10.1038/s42003-019-0677-y. eCollection 2019. PubMed 31799431.
Backbone
  Vector backbone: pNIC28-Bsa4
  Backbone manufacturer: Structural Genomics Consortium
  Backbone size w/o insert (bp): 7284
  Total vector size (bp): 8775
  Modifications to backbone: Removal of sacB counterselection marker
  Vector type: Bacterial Expression, Synthetic Biology
Growth in bacteria
  Bacterial resistance: Kanamycin, 50 μg/mL
  Growth temperature: 37°C
  Growth strain: NEB Stable
  Copy number: Low Copy
Gene/Insert
  Gene/Insert name: AncCAR_A
  Species: Synthetic
  Insert size (bp): 3460
  Promoter: T7
  Tag / fusion protein: 6*His (N terminal on backbone)
  Cloning method: Restriction Enzyme; 5′ cloning site MfeI (not destroyed); 3′ cloning site HindIII (not destroyed)
  Sequencing primers: 5′ Bespoke; 3′ T7
Resource information
  A portion of this plasmid was derived from a plasmid made by: N/A
Terms and licenses: Academic/Nonprofit Terms; Industry Terms: Not Available to Industry
How to cite: pNIC-AncCAR_A was a gift from Nicholas Harmer (Addgene plasmid # 168286 ; http://n2t.net/addgene:168286 ; RRID:Addgene_168286)
