[The description below was written by a language model from this plasmid's Addgene catalogue record and pLannotate feature annotations shown in this document.]
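Description:
pNIC-AncCAR_A is a bacterial expression plasmid built on the pNIC28-Bsa4 backbone, a pET-style vector from which the sacB counterselection cassette has been removed. It produces AncCAR_A in E. coli. It is maintained under kanamycin selection through an aph(3')-Ia gene and replicates from a ColE1/pMB1-type origin. The rop gene and the bom region from pBR322 are also present, which is consistent with the low copy number in the record. An f1 origin and short, non-functional remnants of a tetracycline resistance gene are carried over from the parental backbone.

The payload is a synthetic open reading frame of about 3.5 kb, cloned between MfeI and HindIII sites. It encodes an ancestral carboxylic acid reductase designed by ancestral sequence reconstruction. The automated annotation matches it to the Nocardia iowensis CAR, an enzyme that uses ATP and NADPH to reduce a broad range of aliphatic and aryl carboxylic acids to aldehydes. Transcription runs from a T7 promoter with an adjacent lac operator, followed by the T7 gene 10 ribosome binding site, and ends at a T7 terminator. A plasmid-borne lacI gene supplies repressor, so expression is IPTG-inducible in hosts that provide T7 RNA polymerase.

The catalogue lists an N-terminal 6xHis tag from the backbone. The feature tables do not annotate it, though there is unannotated space between the RBS and the CAR match. They do flag a short His-tag fragment downstream of the coding region, and the record does not establish whether this is translated. The depositor and sequencing-derived records differ by only a few bases and share the same feature layout. The plasmid is suited to producing and purifying the thermostable ancestral enzyme for biochemical and biocatalysis work.
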