Features (pLannotate 1.2.2; 19 found; start..end, strand, type, name):
      1..19      +  promoter       T7 promoter: promoter for bacteriophage T7 RNA polymerase
     20..44      +  protein_bind   lac operator: The lac repressor binds to the lac operator to inhibit transcription in E. coli. This inhibition can be relieved by adding lactose or isopropyl-β-D-thiogalactopyranoside (IPTG). lac repressor encoded by lacI
     59..81      +  RBS            RBS: efficient ribosome binding site from bacteriophage T7 gene 10 (Olins and Rangwala, 1989)
    155..3613    +  CDS            car: CAR_NOCIO - Experimental evidence at protein level: Swiss-Prot protein existence level 1. Catalyzes the ATP- and NADPH-dependent reduction of carboxylic acids to the corresponding aldehydes. Catalyzes the reduction of a very wide range of aliphatic carboxylic acids as well as many aryl carboxylic acids. Aryl carboxylic acid substrates include substituted benzoic acids, phenyl-substituted aliphatic acids, heterocyclic carboxylic acids, and polyaromatic ring carboxylic acids. Cannot reduce benzaldehyde to benzyl alcohol. From Nocardia iowensis.
   3636..3653    +  CDS            9xHis (fragment): 9xHis affinity tag
   3663..3712    +  CDS            SET1 (fragment): solubility-enhancement tag derived from T7 phage gene 10B
   3720..3767    +  terminator     T7 terminator: transcription terminator for bacteriophage T7 RNA polymerase
   3804..4259    +  rep_origin     f1 ori (sequence partly withheld): f1 bacteriophage origin of replication; arrow indicates direction of (+) strand synthesis
   4286..4343    +  promoter       AmpR promoter (fragment): bla
   4352..5167    -  CDS            KanR: aminoglycoside phosphotransferase; aph(3')-Ia; confers resistance to kanamycin in bacteria or G418 (Geneticin®) in eukaryotes
   5289..5877    +  rep_origin     ori: high-copy-number ColE1/pMB1/pBR322/pUC origin of replication
   6063..6205    -  misc_feature   bom: basis of mobility region from pBR322
   6307..6498    -  CDS            rop: Rop protein, which maintains plasmids at low copy number; rop
   6515..6895    +  CDS            YPB1_ECOLX: Protein predicted: Swiss-Prot protein existence level 4. From Escherichia coli.
   6967..7258    -  CDS            TcR (fragment): tetracycline efflux protein; tet; confers resistance to tetracycline
   7273..7294    -  protein_bind   CAP binding site: CAP binding activates transcription in the presence of cAMP. E. coli catabolite activator protein
   7307..8389    -  CDS            lacI: lac repressor; lacI; The lac repressor binds to the lac operator to inhibit transcription in E. coli. This inhibition can be relieved by adding lactose or isopropyl-β-D-thiogalactopyranoside (IPTG).
   8390..8467    -  promoter       lacI promoter: lacI
   8475..8754    -  CDS            TcR (fragment): tetracycline efflux protein; tet; confers resistance to tetracycline
>Addgene plasmid #168286 | pNIC-AncCAR_A | depositor full sequence | sequence record 326282 | pNIC-AncCAR_A sequence 8775 bps
TAATACGACTCACTATAGGGGAATTGTGAGCGGATAACAATTCCCCTCTAGAAATAATTTTGTTTAACTT
TAAGAAGGAGATATACATATGCACCATCATCATCATCATTCTTCTGGTGTAGATCTGGGTACCGAGAACC
TGTACTTCCAATCCATGAGCGTAGATACCCGTGAGGAGCGCCTGGAACGTCGCATCGCCGAGCTTTACGC
AACCGATCCCCAATTTCGTGCGGCGATGCCTGACGAAGCTGTCACCGAGGCGGTCCGTCAGCCGGGGCTG
CGTTTAGCTCAAATTTTAGAGACCCTGATGGAAGGTTATGCAGATCGTCCAGCGTTGGGACAGCGTGCTA
CCGAACTGACAGGCCGCACCACGCCTTTTGAAACCATTACGTACGGGGAGTTATGGGAACGTGTCGGTGC
GATTGCTGCGGCCTGGCATCATGACCCTGTTCGTCCCGGCGATTTTGTCGCGATCCTTGGGTTCACTTCC
CCTGACTATACAACCCTGGATCTTGCATGTATCCACTTAGGAGCAGTCTCCGTGCCGCTTCAAGCATCCG
CATCGGTGGCACAGCTGCGTCCTATTCTTGAAGAAACTGAGCCACGTGTACTGGCCGCGTCCGCGGAGCA
TCTTGATGCGGCTGTAGAGTGTGTATTGTCCAGTAGTTCGCCTCGTCGTCTTGTCGTCTTCGATTATCAT
CCCGAAGTGGATGACCACCGTGAAGCATTAGAGTCCGCTCGTGCTCGCTTGGCGGAAGCAGGAAGCCCGG
TCACGGTGGAGACGTTAGACGAAGTAATTGAACGCGGACGTGCCCTGCCTGCTCCCCCGCTGTTTACTGA
CCCCGACGATGATCCTCTGGCTTTACTTATTTATACCTCAGGGTCGACTGGCACACCGAAAGGAGCAATG
TACACGGAACGTTTGGTAGCTCGTTTCTGGTTATCTTCATCATCACCTGGGGAGGGGGAAGTTCCGTCGA
TCAACTTGAACTATATGCCGATGAGCCATATCGCGGGGCGCGCCAGCTTGTATGGTACACTGGCGAGCGG
GGGCACTGCGTATTTCGCTGCCAAGTCTGATTTGTCGACATTGTTCGAGGATATCGCCTTGGTCCGCCCA
ACTGAGTTAGGTCTGGTGCCGCGTGTTTGCGACATGTTATTTCAACGCTATCAATCCGCCGTAGACGCGG
ATCGTGAAACTTTAGAAGCTGAGGCGAAGACCGAGTTGCGCGAGCATGTATTAGGCGGCCGTTTTTTAAC
TGCAATGTGCGGCTCCGCTCCCCTTTCTGCCGAAATGAAAGCATTCATGGAGTCCGTATTAGATTTACAT
CTTTTGGATGGCTATGGAAGTACCGAAGCCGGTTCTGTACTTCGTGACGGCAAAATTCAACGCCCGCCGG
TAATTGACTACAAACTGGTTGATGTTCCGGAGTTAGGTTACTTCCGTACCGATAAACCGCACCCCCGTGG
GGAGCTGTTAGTCAAAAGCGAGACAATGATTCCTGGGTATTATAAACGCCCCGAAGTGACTGCGGAGATT
TTTGATGAAGATGGATTTTACCGCACCGGTGACGTAATGGCTGAGATCGGCCCAGACCGTCTGGTGTACG
TTGACCGCCGCAACAATGTCCTGAAGCTGTCCCAGGGCGAGTTCGTGGCAGTAGCGAAATTGGAGGCGGT
CTTTGCGGGTTCCCCGTTAGTACGCCAAATCTTCGTGTACGGGAACTCTGAGCGCTCCTACTTGTTAGCA
GTGGTTGTTCCGACTGAAGACGCCCTTGCTCGCCCCGACCCGGAGGAATTAAAACCCGCCATCAGCGAGA
GTCTTCAGCAGATCGCCAAGGAAGCGGGGTTGCAGAGTTACGAAATTCCGCGCGATTTTATTATTGAAAC
AGAGCCCTTCACAATTGAGAACGGGCTGTTGTCCGGTATTGGAAAACTTCTGCGTCCGAAGTTAAAGGAA
CGTTACGGAGAGCGCTTAGAGCAGCTGTACGCCGAGTTGGCCGAAGGTCAGGCTGACGAACTTCGTGCGC
TTCGCGAGTCGGCAGCAGATCGCCCTGTACTTGAAACAGTGAGCCGTGCAGCGAAAGCATTGCTTGGCGC
CGCCGCGGCCGACCTGCGTCCTGATGCACACTTCACGGATCTGGGTGGCGATAGTCTTTCTGCTCTGTCG
TTTTCGAATCTGTTACGTGATATCTTTGATGTTGAGGTACCGGTTGGGGTAATCGTTGGGCCGGCCAATA
ATTTACGCCAGTTGGCTGAGTATATCGAAGCAGAACGCGCCTCAGGCTCTCGTCGCCCAACCTTCGCCTC
CGTCCACGGAGCGGGCGCAACGGAAATCCGTGCCGCTGATCTGACTTTGGATAAGTTCATTGATGCTGAG
ACTTTAGCCGCAGCCCCCTCTTTACCACGTCCGTCCGGGACCCCCCGCACAGTGTTGTTGACAGGGGCAA
ATGGATACTTAGGACGCTTCCTGTGTTTGGAGTGGTTGCAACGTCTTGATGAGACCGGTGGCAAACTGAT
CTGTCTGGTCCGTGGCTCTGATGCGGAGGCTGCACGCGCCCGTCTGGAAGAGGCTTTTGATAGCGGCGAT
CCAGAACTGCTGGAGCACTTTCGTGAGTTGGCGGCTGAACACCTTGAAGTAATCGCAGGTGACATTGGGG
AGCCAAATCTGGGGCTGGACGAGGCAACGTGGCAACGTCTTGCAGAAACGGTCGATCTTATTGTTCACCC
CGCGGCTTTGGTTAATCATGTATTACCTTATGACCAACTGTTCGGCCCAAATGTAGTTGGTACTGCTGAA
ATTATTCGCTTAGCATTGACCACTCGCCTTAAGCCCGTGACGTATCTGTCAACTGTTGCCGTTGCGGCTC
AGGTCGACCCAGCTGCATTTGAAGAAGATGGAGATATCCGCGAGATTTCTCCGGTACGCCCAATCGACGA
CAGCTACGCAAACGGGTATGGTAATTCGAAGTGGGCAGGCGAGGTTCTTCTGCGTGAGGCACATGATTTG
TGTGGTTTACCAGTTGCCGTCTTTCGTTCCGACATGATTCTTGCGCATTCGCGTTACGCGGGTCAGTTAA
ACGTACCAGATATGTTTACTCGCTTACTTCTGTCCTTGTTGGCCACCGGTATTGCCCCTAAGAGTTTTTA
TCAAACCGATGCCGACGGAAACCGCCAGCGCGCGCACTACGATGGACTGCCGGTAGATTTCACCGCGGAA
GCAATCACTACTTTGGGGGCTCAGGCAACGGACGGTTACCGTACGTATGACGTCATGAATCCACACGACG
ATGGGATCAGCTTAGACGAATTCGTAGACTGGTTAATTGAAGCTGGACATCCAATCGAACGCATTGATGA
CTATGACGAGTGGTTTGCCCGCTTCGAAACGGCGTTGCGTGCTTTACCTGAAAAGCAACGCCAGCATTCC
GTCCTGCCGTTGCTGCACGCGTATCGCCGTCCTGCACCACCGATTCGTGGATCAGCGTTACCGGCCGAAC
GTTTTCGCGCGGCGGTTCAAGAGGCCAAAATCGGCCCGGACAAGGATATCCCCCATCTTTCTCCGGAATT
GATTGAGAAATATGTGACCGACCTTCGCCTTCTGGGTCTTCTTTAAGCTTGCGGCCGCACTCGAGCACCA
CCACCACCACCACTGAGATCCGGCTGCTAACAAAGCCCGAAAGGAAGCTGAGTTGGCTGCTGCCACCGCT
GAGCAATAACTAGCATAACCCCTTGGGGCCTCTAAACGGGTCTTGAGGGGTTTTTTGCTGAAAGGAGGAA
CTATATCCGGATTGGCGAATGGG
[124 nt withheld, positions 3804-3927]
C
[91 nt withheld, positions 3929-4019]
A
[49 nt withheld, positions 4021-4069]
CCTTTGACGTTGGAGTCCACGTTCTTT
[37 nt withheld, positions 4097-4133]
ACCCTATCTCGGTCTATTCTTTTGATTTATAAGGGATTTTGCCGATTTCGGCCTATTGGTTAAAAAATGA
GCTGATTTAACAAAAATTTAACGCGAATTTTAACAAAATATTAACGTTTACAATTTCAGGTGGCACTTTT
CGGGGAAATGTGCGCGGAACCCCTATTTGTTTATTTTTCTAAATACATTCAAATATGTATCCGCTCATGA
ATTAATTCTTAGAAAAACTCATCGAGCATCAAATGAAACTGCAATTTATTCATATCAGGATTATCAATAC
CATATTTTTGAAAAAGCCGTTTCTGTAATGAAGGAGAAAACTCACCGAGGCAGTTCCATAGGATGGCAAG
ATCCTGGTATCGGTCTGCGATTCCGACTCGTCCAACATCAATACAACCTATTAATTTCCCCTCGTCAAAA
ATAAGGTTATCAAGTGAGAAATCACCATGAGTGACGACTGAATCCGGTGAGAATGGCAAAAGTTTATGCA
TTTCTTTCCAGACTTGTTCAACAGGCCAGCCATTACGCTCGTCATCAAAATCACTCGCATCAACCAAACC
GTTATTCATTCGTGATTGCGCCTGAGCGAGACGAAATACGCGATCGCTGTTAAAAGGACAATTACAAACA
GGAATCGAATGCAACCGGCGCAGGAACACTGCCAGCGCATCAACAATATTTTCACCTGAATCAGGATATT
CTTCTAATACCTGGAATGCTGTTTTCCCGGGGATCGCAGTGGTGAGTAACCATGCATCATCAGGAGTACG
GATAAAATGCTTGATGGTCGGAAGAGGCATAAATTCCGTCAGCCAGTTTAGTCTGACCATCTCATCTGTA
ACATCATTGGCAACGCTACCTTTGCCATGTTTCAGAAACAACTCTGGCGCATCGGGCTTCCCATACAATC
GATAGATTGTCGCACCTGATTGCCCGACATTATCGCGAGCCCATTTATACCCATATAAATCAGCATCCAT
GTTGGAATTTAATCGCGGCCTAGAGCAAGACGTTTCCCGTTGAATATGGCTCATAACACCCCTTGTATTA
CTGTTTATGTAAGCAGACAGTTTTATTGTTCATGACCAAAATCCCTTAACGTGAGTTTTCGTTCCACTGA
GCGTCAGACCCCGTAGAAAAGATCAAAGGATCTTCTTGAGATCCTTTTTTTCTGCGCGTAATCTGCTGCT
TGCAAACAAAAAAACCACCGCTACCAGCGGTGGTTTGTTTGCCGGATCAAGAGCTACCAACTCTTTTTCC
GAAGGTAACTGGCTTCAGCAGAGCGCAGATACCAAATACTGTCCTTCTAGTGTAGCCGTAGTTAGGCCAC
CACTTCAAGAACTCTGTAGCACCGCCTACATACCTCGCTCTGCTAATCCTGTTACCAGTGGCTGCTGCCA
GTGGCGATAAGTCGTGTCTTACCGGGTTGGACTCAAGACGATAGTTACCGGATAAGGCGCAGCGGTCGGG
CTGAACGGGGGGTTCGTGCACACAGCCCAGCTTGGAGCGAACGACCTACACCGAACTGAGATACCTACAG
CGTGAGCTATGAGAAAGCGCCACGCTTCCCGAAGGGAGAAAGGCGGACAGGTATCCGGTAAGCGGCAGGG
TCGGAACAGGAGAGCGCACGAGGGAGCTTCCAGGGGGAAACGCCTGGTATCTTTATAGTCCTGTCGGGTT
TCGCCACCTCTGACTTGAGCGTCGATTTTTGTGATGCTCGTCAGGGGGGCGGAGCCTATGGAAAAACGCC
AGCAACGCGGCCTTTTTACGGTTCCTGGCCTTTTGCTGGCCTTTTGCTCACATGTTCTTTCCTGCGTTAT
CCCCTGATTCTGTGGATAACCGTATTACCGCCTTTGAGTGAGCTGATACCGCTCGCCGCAGCCGAACGAC
CGAGCGCAGCGAGTCAGTGAGCGAGGAAGCGGAAGAGCGCCTGATGCGGTATTTTCTCCTTACGCATCTG
TGCGGTATTTCACACCGCATATATGGTGCACTCTCAGTACAATCTGCTCTGATGCCGCATAGTTAAGCCA
GTATACACTCCGCTATCGCTACGTGACTGGGTCATGGCTGCGCCCCGACACCCGCCAACACCCGCTGACG
CGCCCTGACGGGCTTGTCTGCTCCCGGCATCCGCTTACAGACAAGCTGTGACCGTCTCCGGGAGCTGCAT
GTGTCAGAGGTTTTCACCGTCATCACCGAAACGCGCGAGGCAGCTGCGGTAAAGCTCATCAGCGTGGTCG
TGAAGCGATTCACAGATGTCTGCCTGTTCATCCGCGTCCAGCTCGTTGAGTTTCTCCAGAAGCGTTAATG
TCTGGCTTCTGATAAAGCGGGCCATGTTAAGGGCGGTTTTTTCCTGTTTGGTCACTGATGCCTCCGTGTA
AGGGGGATTTCTGTTCATGGGGGTAATGATACCGATGAAACGAGAGAGGATGCTCACGATACGGGTTACT
GATGATGAACATGCCCGGTTACTGGAACGTTGTGAGGGTAAACAACTGGCGGTATGGATGCGGCGGGACC
AGAGAAAAATCACTCAGGGTCAATGCCAGCGCTTCGTTAATACAGATGTAGGTGTTCCACAGGGTAGCCA
GCAGCATCCTGCGATGCAGATCCGGAACATAATGGTGCAGGGCGCTGACTTCCGCGTTTCCAGACTTTAC
GAAACACGGAAACCGAAGACCATTCATGTTGTTGCTCAGGTCGCAGACGTTTTGCAGCAGCAGTCGCTTC
ACGTTCGCTCGCGTATCGGTGATTCATTCTGCTAACCAGTAAGGCAACCCCGCCAGCCTAGCCGGGTCCT
CAACGACAGGAGCACGATCATGCGCACCCGTGGGGCCGCCATGCCGGCGATAATGGCCTGCTTCTCGCCG
AAACGTTTGGTGGCGGGACCAGTGACGAAGGCTTGAGCGAGGGCGTGCAAGATTCCGAATACCGCAAGCG
ACAGGCCGATCATCGTCGCGCTCCAGCGAAAGCGGTCCTCGCCGAAAATGACCCAGAGCGCTGCCGGCAC
CTGTCCTACGAGTTGCATGATAAAGAAGACAGTCATAAGTGCGGCGACGATAGTCATGCCCCGCGCCCAC
CGGAAGGAGCTGACTGGGTTGAAGGCTCTCAAGGGCATCGGTCGAGATCCCGGTGCCTAATGAGTGAGCT
AACTTACATTAATTGCGTTGCGCTCACTGCCCGCTTTCCAGTCGGGAAACCTGTCGTGCCAGCTGCATTA
ATGAATCGGCCAACGCGCGGGGAGAGGCGGTTTGCGTATTGGGCGCCAGGGTGGTTTTTCTTTTCACCAG
TGAGACGGGCAACAGCTGATTGCCCTTCACCGCCTGGCCCTGAGAGAGTTGCAGCAAGCGGTCCACGCTG
GTTTGCCCCAGCAGGCGAAAATCCTGTTTGATGGTGGTTAACGGCGGGATATAACATGAGCTGTCTTCGG
TATCGTCGTATCCCACTACCGAGATATCCGCACCAACGCGCAGCCCGGACTCGGTAATGGCGCGCATTGC
GCCCAGCGCCATCTGATCGTTGGCAACCAGCATCGCAGTGGGAACGATGCCCTCATTCAGCATTTGCATG
GTTTGTTGAAAACCGGACATGGCACTCCAGTCGCCTTCCCGTTCCGCTATCGGCTGAATTTGATTGCGAG
TGAGATATTTATGCCAGCCAGCCAGACGCAGACGCGCCGAGACAGAACTTAATGGGCCCGCTAACAGCGC
GATTTGCTGGTGACCCAATGCGACCAGATGCTCCACGCCCAGTCGCGTACCGTCTTCATGGGAGAAAATA
ATACTGTTGATGGGTGTCTGGTCAGAGACATCAAGAAATAACGCCGGAACATTAGTGCAGGCAGCTTCCA
CAGCAATGGCATCCTGGTCATCCAGCGGATAGTTAATGATCAGCCCACTGACGCGTTGCGCGAGAAGATT
GTGCACCGCCGCTTTACAGGCTTCGACGCCGCTTCGTTCTACCATCGACACCACCACGCTGGCACCCAGT
TGATCGGCGCGAGATTTAATCGCCGCGACAATTTGCGACGGCGCGTGCAGGGCCAGACTGGAGGTGGCAA
CGCCAATCAGCAACGACTGTTTGCCCGCCAGTTGTTGTGCCACGCGGTTGGGAATGTAATTCAGCTCCGC
CATCGCCGCTTCCACTTTTTCCCGCGTTTTCGCAGAAACGTGGCTGGCCTGGTTCACCACGCGGGAAACG
GTCTGATAAGAGACACCGGCATACTCTGCGACATCGTATAACGTTACTGGTTTCACATTCACCACCCTGA
ATTGACTCTCTTCCGGGCGCTATCATGCCATACCGCGAAAGGTTTTGCGCCATTCGATGGTGTCCGGGAT
CTCGACGCTCTCCCTTATGCGACTCCTGCATTAGGAAGCAGCCCAGTAGTAGGTTGAGGCCGTTGAGCAC
CGCCGCCGCAAGGAATGGTGCATGCAAGGAGATGGCGCCCAACAGTCCCCCGGCCACGGGGCCTGCCACC
ATACCCACGCCGAAACAAGCGCTCATGAGCCCGAAGTGGCGAGCCCGATCTTCCCCATCGGTGATGTCGG
CGATATAGGCGCCAGCAACCGCACCTGTGGCGCCGGTGATGCCGGCCACGATGCGTCCGGCGTAGAGGAT
CGAGATCTCGATCCCGCGAAAT
