Features (pLannotate 1.2.2; 19 found; start..end, strand, type, name):
      1..19      +  promoter       T7 promoter: promoter for bacteriophage T7 RNA polymerase
     20..44      +  protein_bind   lac operator: The lac repressor binds to the lac operator to inhibit transcription in E. coli. This inhibition can be relieved by adding lactose or isopropyl-β-D-thiogalactopyranoside (IPTG). lac repressor encoded by lacI
     59..81      +  RBS            RBS: efficient ribosome binding site from bacteriophage T7 gene 10 (Olins and Rangwala, 1989)
    155..3613    +  CDS            car: CAR_NOCIO - Experimental evidence at protein level: Swiss-Prot protein existence level 1. Catalyzes the ATP- and NADPH-dependent reduction of carboxylic acids to the corresponding aldehydes. Catalyzes the reduction of a very wide range of aliphatic carboxylic acids as well as many aryl carboxylic acids. Aryl carboxylic acid substrates include substituted benzoic acids, phenyl-substituted aliphatic acids, heterocyclic carboxylic acids, and polyaromatic ring carboxylic acids. Cannot reduce benzaldehyde to benzyl alcohol. From Nocardia iowensis.
   3636..3653    +  CDS            9xHis (fragment): 9xHis affinity tag
   3663..3712    +  CDS            SET1 (fragment): solubility-enhancement tag derived from T7 phage gene 10B
   3720..3767    +  terminator     T7 terminator: transcription terminator for bacteriophage T7 RNA polymerase
   3804..4232    +  rep_origin     f1 ori (sequence partly withheld): f1 bacteriophage origin of replication; arrow indicates direction of (+) strand synthesis
   4285..4342    +  promoter       AmpR promoter (fragment): bla
   4351..5166    -  CDS            KanR: aminoglycoside phosphotransferase; aph(3')-Ia; confers resistance to kanamycin in bacteria or G418 (Geneticin®) in eukaryotes
   5288..5876    +  rep_origin     ori: high-copy-number ColE1/pMB1/pBR322/pUC origin of replication
   6062..6201    -  misc_feature   bom: basis of mobility region from pBR322
   6303..6494    -  CDS            rop: Rop protein, which maintains plasmids at low copy number; rop
   6511..6891    +  CDS            YPB1_ECOLX: Protein predicted: Swiss-Prot protein existence level 4. From Escherichia coli.
   6963..7254    -  CDS            TcR (fragment): tetracycline efflux protein; tet; confers resistance to tetracycline
   7269..7290    -  protein_bind   CAP binding site: CAP binding activates transcription in the presence of cAMP. E. coli catabolite activator protein
   7303..8385    -  CDS            lacI: lac repressor; lacI; The lac repressor binds to the lac operator to inhibit transcription in E. coli. This inhibition can be relieved by adding lactose or isopropyl-β-D-thiogalactopyranoside (IPTG).
   8386..8463    -  promoter       lacI promoter: lacI
   8471..8750    -  CDS            TcR (fragment): tetracycline efflux protein; tet; confers resistance to tetracycline
>Addgene plasmid #168286 | pNIC-AncCAR_A | addgene full sequence | sequence record 333539 | Addgene NGS Result
TAATACGACTCACTATAGGGGAATTGTGAGCGGATAACAATTCCCCTCTAGAAATAATTTTGTTTAACTT
TAAGAAGGAGATATACATATGCACCATCATCATCATCATTCTTCTGGTGTAGATCTGGGTACCGAGAACC
TGTACTTCCAATCCATGAGCGTAGATACCCGTGAGGAGCGCCTGGAACGTCGCATCGCCGAGCTTTACGC
AACCGATCCCCAATTTCGTGCGGCGATGCCTGACGAAGCTGTCACCGAGGCGGTCCGTCAGCCGGGGCTG
CGTTTAGCTCAAATTTTAGAGACCCTGATGGAAGGTTATGCAGATCGTCCAGCGTTGGGACAGCGTGCTA
CCGAACTGACAGGCCGCACCACGCCTTTTGAAACCATTACGTACGGGGAGTTATGGGAACGTGTCGGTGC
GATTGCTGCGGCCTGGCATCATGACCCTGTTCGTCCCGGCGATTTTGTCGCGATCCTTGGGTTCACTTCC
CCTGACTATACAACCCTGGATCTTGCATGTATCCACTTAGGAGCAGTCTCCGTGCCGCTTCAAGCATCCG
CATCGGTGGCACAGCTGCGTCCTATTCTTGAAGAAACTGAGCCACGTGTACTGGCCGCGTCCGCGGAGCA
TCTTGATGCGGCTGTAGAGTGTGTATTGTCCAGTAGTTCGCCTCGTCGTCTTGTCGTCTTCGATTATCAT
CCCGAAGTGGATGACCACCGTGAAGCATTAGAGTCCGCTCGTGCTCGCTTGGCGGAAGCAGGAAGCCCGG
TCACGGTGGAGACGTTAGACGAAGTAATTGAACGCGGACGTGCCCTGCCTGCTCCCCCGCTGTTTACTGA
CCCCGACGATGATCCTCTGGCTTTACTTATTTATACCTCAGGGTCGACTGGCACACCGAAAGGAGCAATG
TACACGGAACGTTTGGTAGCTCGTTTCTGGTTATCTTCATCATCACCTGGGGAGGGGGAAGTTCCGTCGA
TCAACTTGAACTATATGCCGATGAGCCATATCGCGGGGCGCGCCAGCTTGTATGGTACACTGGCGAGCGG
GGGCACTGCGTATTTCGCTGCCAAGTCTGATTTGTCGACATTGTTCGAGGATATCGCCTTGGTCCGCCCA
ACTGAGTTAGGTCTGGTGCCGCGTGTTTGCGACATGTTATTTCAACGCTATCAATCCGCCGTAGACGCGG
ATCGTGAAACTTTAGAAGCTGAGGCGAAGACCGAGTTGCGCGAGCATGTATTAGGCGGCCGTTTTTTAAC
TGCAATGTGCGGCTCCGCTCCCCTTTCTGCCGAAATGAAAGCATTCATGGAGTCCGTATTAGATTTACAT
CTTTTGGATGGCTATGGAAGTACCGAAGCCGGTTCTGTACTTCGTGACGGCAAAATTCAACGCCCGCCGG
TAATTGACTACAAACTGGTTGATGTTCCGGAGTTAGGTTACTTCCGTACCGATAAACCGCACCCCCGTGG
GGAGCTGTTAGTCAAAAGCGAGACAATGATTCCTGGGTATTATAAACGCCCCGAAGTGACTGCGGAGATT
TTTGATGAAGATGGATTTTACCGCACCGGTGACGTAATGGCTGAGATCGGCCCAGACCGTCTGGTGTACG
TTGACCGCCGCAACAATGTCCTGAAGCTGTCCCAGGGCGAGTTCGTGGCAGTAGCGAAATTGGAGGCGGT
CTTTGCGGGTTCCCCGTTAGTACGCCAAATCTTCGTGTACGGGAACTCTGAGCGCTCCTACTTGTTAGCA
GTGGTTGTTCCGACTGAAGACGCCCTTGCTCGCCCCGACCCGGAGGAATTAAAACCCGCCATCAGCGAGA
GTCTTCAGCAGATCGCCAAGGAAGCGGGGTTGCAGAGTTACGAAATTCCGCGCGATTTTATTATTGAAAC
AGAGCCCTTCACAATTGAGAACGGGCTGTTGTCCGGTATTGGAAAACTTCTGCGTCCGAAGTTAAAGGAA
CGTTACGGAGAGCGCTTAGAGCAGCTGTACGCCGAGTTGGCCGAAGGTCAGGCTGACGAACTTCGTGCGC
TTCGCGAGTCGGCAGCAGATCGCCCTGTACTTGAAACAGTGAGCCGTGCAGCGAAAGCATTGCTTGGCGC
CGCCGCGGCCGACCTGCGTCCTGATGCACACTTCACGGATCTGGGTGGCGATAGTCTTTCTGCTCTGTCG
TTTTCGAATCTGTTACGTGATATCTTTGATGTTGAGGTACCGGTTGGGGTAATCGTTGGGCCGGCCAATA
ATTTACGCCAGTTGGCTGAGTATATCGAAGCAGAACGCGCCTCAGGCTCTCGTCGCCCAACCTTCGCCTC
CGTCCACGGAGCGGGCGCAACGGAAATCCGTGCCGCTGATCTGACTTTGGATAAGTTCATTGATGCTGAG
ACTTTAGCCGCAGCCCCCTCTTTACCACGTCCGTCCGGGACCCCCCGCACAGTGTTGTTGACAGGGGCAA
ATGGATACTTAGGACGCTTCCTGTGTTTGGAGTGGTTGCAACGTCTTGATGAGACCGGTGGCAAACTGAT
CTGTCTGGTCCGTGGCTCTGATGCGGAGGCTGCACGCGCCCGTCTGGAAGAGGCTTTTGATAGCGGCGAT
CCAGAACTGCTGGAGCACTTTCGTGAGTTGGCGGCTGAACACCTTGAAGTAATCGCAGGTGACATTGGGG
AGCCAAATCTGGGGCTGGACGAGGCAACGTGGCAACGTCTTGCAGAAACGGTCGATCTTATTGTTCACCC
CGCGGCTTTGGTTAATCATGTATTACCTTATGACCAACTGTTCGGCCCAAATGTAGTTGGTACTGCTGAA
ATTATTCGCTTAGCATTGACCACTCGCCTTAAGCCCGTGACGTATCTGTCAACTGTTGCCGTTGCGGCTC
AGGTCGACCCAGCTGCATTTGAAGAAGATGGAGATATCCGCGAGATTTCTCCGGTACGCCCAATCGACGA
CAGCTACGCAAACGGGTATGGTAATTCGAAGTGGGCAGGCGAGGTTCTTCTGCGTGAGGCACATGATTTG
TGTGGTTTACCAGTTGCCGTCTTTCGTTCCGACATGATTCTTGCGCATTCGCGTTACGCGGGTCAGTTAA
ACGTACCAGATATGTTTACTCGCTTACTTCTGTCCTTGTTGGCCACCGGTATTGCCCCTAAGAGTTTTTA
TCAAACCGATGCCGACGGAAACCGCCAGCGCGCGCACTACGATGGACTGCCGGTAGATTTCACCGCGGAA
GCAATCACTACTTTGGGGGCTCAGGCAACGGACGGTTACCGTACGTATGACGTCATGAATCCACACGACG
ATGGGATCAGCTTAGACGAATTCGTAGACTGGTTAATTGAAGCTGGACATCCAATCGAACGCATTGATGA
CTATGACGAGTGGTTTGCCCGCTTCGAAACGGCGTTGCGTGCTTTACCTGAAAAGCAACGCCAGCATTCC
GTCCTGCCGTTGCTGCACGCGTATCGCCGTCCTGCACCACCGATTCGTGGATCAGCGTTACCGGCCGAAC
GTTTTCGCGCGGCGGTTCAAGAGGCCAAAATCGGCCCGGACAAGGATATCCCCCATCTTTCTCCGGAATT
GATTGAGAAATATGTGACCGACCTTCGCCTTCTGGGTCTTCTTTAAGCTTGCGGCCGCACTCGAGCACCA
CCACCACCACCACTGAGATCCGGCTGCTAACAAAGCCCGAAAGGAAGCTGAGTTGGCTGCTGCCACCGCT
GAGCAATAACTAGCATAACCCCTTGGGGCCTCTAAACGGGTCTTGAGGGGTTTTTTGCTGAAAGGAGGAA
CTATATCCGGATTGGCGAATGGG
[124 nt withheld, positions 3804-3927]
C
[91 nt withheld, positions 3929-4019]
A
[49 nt withheld, positions 4021-4069]
CCTTTGACGTTGGAGTCCACGTTCTTT
[37 nt withheld, positions 4097-4133]
ACCCTATCTCGGTCTATTCTTTTGATTTATAAGGGATTTTGCCGATTTCGGCCTATTGGTTAAAAAATGA
GCTGATTTAACAAAAATTTAACGCGAATTTTAACAAAATATTAACGCTTACAATTTAGGTGGCACTTTTC
GGGGAAATGTGCGCGGAACCCCTATTTGTTTATTTTTCTAAATACATTCAAATATGTATCCGCTCATGAA
TTAATTCTTAGAAAAACTCATCGAGCATCAAATGAAACTGCAATTTATTCATATCAGGATTATCAATACC
ATATTTTTGAAAAAGCCGTTTCTGTAATGAAGGAGAAAACTCACCGAGGCAGTTCCATAGGATGGCAAGA
TCCTGGTATCGGTCTGCGATTCCGACTCGTCCAACATCAATACAACCTATTAATTTCCCCTCGTCAAAAA
TAAGGTTATCAAGTGAGAAATCACCATGAGTGACGACTGAATCCGGTGAGAATGGCAAAAGTTTATGCAT
TTCTTTCCAGACTTGTTCAACAGGCCAGCCATTACGCTCGTCATCAAAATCACTCGCATCAACCAAACCG
TTATTCATTCGTGATTGCGCCTGAGCGAGACGAAATACGCGATCGCTGTTAAAAGGACAATTACAAACAG
GAATCGAATGCAACCGGCGCAGGAACACTGCCAGCGCATCAACAATATTTTCACCTGAATCAGGATATTC
TTCTAATACCTGGAATGCTGTTTTCCCGGGGATCGCAGTGGTGAGTAACCATGCATCATCAGGAGTACGG
ATAAAATGCTTGATGGTCGGAAGAGGCATAAATTCCGTCAGCCAGTTTAGTCTGACCATCTCATCTGTAA
CATCATTGGCAACGCTACCTTTGCCATGTTTCAGAAACAACTCTGGCGCATCGGGCTTCCCATACAATCG
ATAGATTGTCGCACCTGATTGCCCGACATTATCGCGAGCCCATTTATACCCATATAAATCAGCATCCATG
TTGGAATTTAATCGCGGCCTAGAGCAAGACGTTTCCCGTTGAATATGGCTCATAACACCCCTTGTATTAC
TGTTTATGTAAGCAGACAGTTTTATTGTTCATGACCAAAATCCCTTAACGTGAGTTTTCGTTCCACTGAG
CGTCAGACCCCGTAGAAAAGATCAAAGGATCTTCTTGAGATCCTTTTTTTCTGCGCGTAATCTGCTGCTT
GCAAACAAAAAAACCACCGCTACCAGCGGTGGTTTGTTTGCCGGATCAAGAGCTACCAACTCTTTTTCCG
AAGGTAACTGGCTTCAGCAGAGCGCAGATACCAAATACTGTCCTTCTAGTGTAGCCGTAGTTAGGCCACC
ACTTCAAGAACTCTGTAGCACCGCCTACATACCTCGCTCTGCTAATCCTGTTACCAGTGGCTGCTGCCAG
TGGCGATAAGTCGTGTCTTACCGGGTTGGACTCAAGACGATAGTTACCGGATAAGGCGCAGCGGTCGGGC
TGAACGGGGGGTTCGTGCACACAGCCCAGCTTGGAGCGAACGACCTACACCGAACTGAGATACCTACAGC
GTGAGCTATGAGAAAGCGCCACGCTTCCCGAAGGGAGAAAGGCGGACAGGTATCCGGTAAGCGGCAGGGT
CGGAACAGGAGAGCGCACGAGGGAGCTTCCAGGGGGAAACGCCTGGTATCTTTATAGTCCTGTCGGGTTT
CGCCACCTCTGACTTGAGCGTCGATTTTTGTGATGCTCGTCAGGGGGGCGGAGCCTATGGAAAAACGCCA
GCAACGCGGCCTTTTTACGGTTCCTGGCCTTTTGCTGGCCTTTTGCTCACATGTTCTTTCCTGCGTTATC
CCCTGATTCTGTGGATAACCGTATTACCGCCTTTGAGTGAGCTGATACCGCTCGCCGCAGCCGAACGACC
GAGCGCAGCGAGTCAGTGAGCGAGGAAGCGGAAGAGCGCCTGATGCGGTATTTTCTCCTTACGCATCTGT
GCGGTATTTCACACCGCAATGGTGCACTCTCAGTACAATCTGCTCTGATGCCGCATAGTTAAGCCAGTAT
ACACTCCGCTATCGCTACGTGACTGGGTCATGGCTGCGCCCCGACACCCGCCAACACCCGCTGACGCGCC
CTGACGGGCTTGTCTGCTCCCGGCATCCGCTTACAGACAAGCTGTGACCGTCTCCGGGAGCTGCATGTGT
CAGAGGTTTTCACCGTCATCACCGAAACGCGCGAGGCAGCTGCGGTAAAGCTCATCAGCGTGGTCGTGAA
GCGATTCACAGATGTCTGCCTGTTCATCCGCGTCCAGCTCGTTGAGTTTCTCCAGAAGCGTTAATGTCTG
GCTTCTGATAAAGCGGGCCATGTTAAGGGCGGTTTTTTCCTGTTTGGTCACTGATGCCTCCGTGTAAGGG
GGATTTCTGTTCATGGGGGTAATGATACCGATGAAACGAGAGAGGATGCTCACGATACGGGTTACTGATG
ATGAACATGCCCGGTTACTGGAACGTTGTGAGGGTAAACAACTGGCGGTATGGATGCGGCGGGACCAGAG
AAAAATCACTCAGGGTCAATGCCAGCGCTTCGTTAATACAGATGTAGGTGTTCCACAGGGTAGCCAGCAG
CATCCTGCGATGCAGATCCGGAACATAATGGTGCAGGGCGCTGACTTCCGCGTTTCCAGACTTTACGAAA
CACGGAAACCGAAGACCATTCATGTTGTTGCTCAGGTCGCAGACGTTTTGCAGCAGCAGTCGCTTCACGT
TCGCTCGCGTATCGGTGATTCATTCTGCTAACCAGTAAGGCAACCCCGCCAGCCTAGCCGGGTCCTCAAC
GACAGGAGCACGATCATGCGCACCCGTGGGGCCGCCATGCCGGCGATAATGGCCTGCTTCTCGCCGAAAC
GTTTGGTGGCGGGACCAGTGACGAAGGTTTGAGCGAGGGCGTGCAAGATTCCGAATACCGCAAGCGACAG
GCCGATCATCGTCGCGCTCCAGCGAAAGCGGTCCTCGCCGAAAATGACCCAGAGCGCTGCCGGCACCTGT
CCTACGAGTTGCATGATAAAGAAGACAGTCATAAGTGCGGCGACGATAGTCATGCCCCGCGCCCACCGGA
AGGAGCTGACTGGGTTGAAGGCTCTCAAGGGCATCGGTCGAGATCCCGGTGCCTAATGAGTGAGCTAACT
TACATTAATTGCGTTGCGCTCACTGCCCGCTTTCCAGTCGGGAAACCTGTCGTGCCAGCTGCATTAATGA
ATCGGCCAACGCGCGGGGAGAGGCGGTTTGCGTATTGGGCGCCAGGGTGGTTTTTCTTTTCACCAGTGAG
ACGGGCAACAGCTGATTGCCCTTCACCGCCTGGCCCTGAGAGAGTTGCAGCAAGCGGTCCACGCTGGTTT
GCCCCAGCAGGCGAAAATCCTGTTTGATGGTGGTTAACGGCGGGATATAACATGAGCTGTCTTCGGTATC
GTCGTATCCCACTACCGAGATATCCGCACCAACGCGCAGCCCGGACTCGGTAATGGCGCGCATTGCGCCC
AGCGCCATCTGATCGTTGGCAACCAGCATCGCAGTGGGAACGATGCCCTCATTCAGCATTTGCATGGTTT
GTTGAAAACCGGACATGGCACTCCAGTCGCCTTCCCGTTCCGCTATCGGCTGAATTTGATTGCGAGTGAG
ATATTTATGCCAGCCAGCCAGACGCAGACGCGCCGAGACAGAACTTAATGGGCCCGCTAACAGCGCGATT
TGCTGGTGACCCAATGCGACCAGATGCTCCACGCCCAGTCGCGTACCGTCTTCATGGGAGAAAATAATAC
TGTTGATGGGTGTCTGGTCAGAGACATCAAGAAATAACGCCGGAACATTAGTGCAGGCAGCTTCCACAGC
AATGGCATCCTGGTCATCCAGCGGATAGTTAATGATCAGCCCACTGACGCGTTGCGCGAGAAGATTGTGC
ACCGCCGCTTTACAGGCTTCGACGCCGCTTCGTTCTACCATCGACACCACCACGCTGGCACCCAGTTGAT
CGGCGCGAGATTTAATCGCCGCGACAATTTGCGACGGCGCGTGCAGGGCCAGACTGGAGGTGGCAACGCC
AATCAGCAACGACTGTTTGCCCGCCAGTTGTTGTGCCACGCGGTTGGGAATGTAATTCAGCTCCGCCATC
GCCGCTTCCACTTTTTCCCGCGTTTTCGCAGAAACGTGGCTGGCCTGGTTCACCACGCGGGAAACGGTCT
GATAAGAGACACCGGCATACTCTGCGACATCGTATAACGTTACTGGTTTCACATTCACCACCCTGAATTG
ACTCTCTTCCGGGCGCTATCATGCCATACCGCGAAAGGTTTTGCGCCATTCGATGGTGTCCGGGATCTCG
ACGCTCTCCCTTATGCGACTCCTGCATTAGGAAGCAGCCCAGTAGTAGGTTGAGGCCGTTGAGCACCGCC
GCCGCAAGGAATGGTGCATGCAAGGAGATGGCGCCCAACAGTCCCCCGGCCACGGGGCCTGCCACCATAC
CCACGCCGAAACAAGCGCTCATGAGCCCGAAGTGGCGAGCCCGATCTTCCCCATCGGTGATGTCGGCGAT
ATAGGCGCCAGCAACCGCACCTGTGGCGCCGGTGATGCCGGCCACGATGCGTCCGGCGTAGAGGATCGAG
ATCTCGATCCCGCGAAAT
